Addgene plasmid #147036: pnEA-NpS_N
Purpose: (Empty Backbone) Bacterial Expression vector
Depositing lab: Elisa Izaurralde. Depositing organization: Max Planck Institute for Developmental Biology. Publication: Deciphering correct strategies for multiprotein complex assembly by co-expression: application to complexes as large as the histone octamer. Diebold ML, Fribourg S, Koch M, Metzger T, Romier C. J Struct Biol. 2011 Aug;175(2):178-88. doi: 10.1016/j.jsb.2011.02.001. Epub 2011 Feb 12. PubMed 21320604.
Backbone
  Vector backbone: pnEA
  Vector type: Bacterial Expression
Growth in bacteria
  Bacterial resistance: Ampicillin, 100 μg/mL
  Growth temperature: 37°C
  Growth strain: DH5alpha
  Copy number: Low Copy
Gene/Insert
  Gene/Insert name: None
Terms and licenses: Academic/Nonprofit Terms; Industry Terms: Not Available to Industry
Depositor comments: Plasmids from this collection were made available to the research community and donated after the lab closed. Please note that the sequence provided by the depositing laboratory may be theoretical/predicted or based on Sanger sequencing results. There may be discrepancies between sequencing results obtained by Addgene and the depositor sequence. If an Addgene verified sequence is not available, please contact before placing your order to request that our lab fully sequence the plasmid.
How to cite: pnEA-NpS_N was a gift from Elisa Izaurralde (Addgene plasmid # 147036 ; http://n2t.net/addgene:147036 ; RRID:Addgene_147036)
