[The description below was written by a language model from this plasmid's Addgene catalogue record and pLannotate feature annotations shown in this document.]
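Description:
pnEA-NpS_N is an empty bacterial expression backbone of the pnEA series, a pET-like, pBR322-derived vector of 5,775 nt intended for T7-driven protein production in E. coli. It is selected with ampicillin through a β-lactamase gene under its native bla promoter. It replicates from a ColE1/pMB1-type origin accompanied by the bom mobility region and the rop gene. Rop restrains plasmid copy number, which is consistent with the catalogue's "low copy" designation. Several interrupted tetracycline-resistance fragments and a tet promoter are scattered through the map. These are remnants of the pBR322 ancestor into which the expression module and lacI were inserted, and they would not be expected to confer tetracycline resistance.

The expression cassette consists of a T7 promoter followed directly by a lac operator, the strong ribosome binding site from phage T7 gene 10, and a T7 terminator. A plasmid-borne lacI gene with its own promoter supplies repressor, so transcription is held off until IPTG is added in a host that provides T7 RNA polymerase. Just downstream of the ribosome binding site the annotation detects a partial match to Strep-tag II. This suggests that inserted coding sequences are expressed with an N-terminal Strep affinity tag, although the record does not spell out the tag architecture, any protease cleavage site or the cloning sites. A short hit annotated as a SET1 fragment lies immediately before the terminator. It probably reflects gene 10-derived flanking sequence rather than a functional solubility tag. No insert is present. The associated publication concerns co-expression strategies for assembling multiprotein complexes, so the vector likely serves as one member of a compatible set for producing and purifying tagged subunits in bacteria.
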