Features (pLannotate 1.2.2; 19 found; start..end, strand, type, name):
    104..208     +  promoter       AmpR promoter: bla
    209..1069    +  CDS            AmpR: β-lactamase; bla; confers resistance to ampicillin, carbenicillin, and related antibiotics
   1240..1828    +  rep_origin     ori: high-copy-number ColE1/pMB1/pBR322/pUC origin of replication
   2014..2156    -  misc_feature   bom: basis of mobility region from pBR322
   2258..2449    -  CDS            rop: Rop protein, which maintains plasmids at low copy number; rop
   2466..2846    +  CDS            YPB1_ECOLX: Protein predicted: Swiss-Prot protein existence level 4. From Escherichia coli.
   3088..3712    -  CDS            TcR (fragment): tetracycline efflux protein; tet; confers resistance to tetracycline
   3727..3748    -  protein_bind   CAP binding site: CAP binding activates transcription in the presence of cAMP. E. coli catabolite activator protein
   3761..4843    -  CDS            lacI: lac repressor; lacI; The lac repressor binds to the lac operator to inhibit transcription in E. coli. This inhibition can be relieved by adding lactose or isopropyl-β-D-thiogalactopyranoside (IPTG).
   4844..4921    -  promoter       lacI promoter: lacI
   4929..5208    -  CDS            TcR (fragment): tetracycline efflux protein; tet; confers resistance to tetracycline
   5230..5248    +  promoter       T7 promoter: promoter for bacteriophage T7 RNA polymerase
   5249..5273    +  protein_bind   lac operator: The lac repressor binds to the lac operator to inhibit transcription in E. coli. This inhibition can be relieved by adding lactose or isopropyl-β-D-thiogalactopyranoside (IPTG). lac repressor encoded by lacI
   5288..5310    +  RBS            RBS: efficient ribosome binding site from bacteriophage T7 gene 10 (Olins and Rangwala, 1989)
   5329..5351    +  CDS            Strep-Tag II (fragment): peptide that binds Strep-Tactin®, an engineered form of streptavidin
   5459..5508    +  CDS            SET1 (fragment): solubility-enhancement tag derived from T7 phage gene 10B
   5516..5563    +  terminator     T7 terminator: transcription terminator for bacteriophage T7 RNA polymerase
   5586..5690    -  CDS            TcR (fragment): tetracycline efflux protein; tet; confers resistance to tetracycline
   5738..5766    -  promoter       tet promoter: E. coli promoter for tetracycline efflux protein gene
>Addgene plasmid #147036 | pnEA-NpS_N | depositor full sequence | sequence record 289483 | Full Sequence
TTCTTGAAGACGAAAGGGCCTCGTGATACGCCTATTTTTATAGGTTAATGTCATGATAATAATGGTTTCT
TAGACGTCAGGTGGCACTTTTCGGGGAAATGTGCGCGGAACCCCTATTTGTTTATTTTTCTAAATACATT
CAAATATGTATCCGCTCATGAGACAATAACCCTGATAAATGCTTCAATAATATTGAAAAAGGAAGAGTAT
GAGTATTCAACATTTCCGTGTCGCCCTTATTCCCTTTTTTGCGGCATTTTGCCTTCCTGTTTTTGCTCAC
CCAGAAACGCTGGTGAAAGTAAAAGATGCTGAAGATCAGTTGGGTGCACGAGTGGGTTACATCGAACTGG
ATCTCAACAGCGGTAAGATCCTTGAGAGTTTTCGCCCCGAAGAACGTTTTCCAATGATGAGCACTTTTAA
AGTTCTGCTATGTGGCGCGGTATTATCCCGTGTTGACGCCGGGCAAGAGCAACTCGGTCGCCGCATACAC
TATTCTCAGAATGACTTGGTTGAGTACTCACCAGTCACAGAAAAGCATCTTACGGATGGCATGACAGTAA
GAGAATTATGCAGTGCTGCCATAACCATGAGTGATAACACTGCGGCCAACTTACTTCTGACAACGATCGG
AGGACCGAAGGAGCTAACCGCTTTTTTGCACAACATGGGGGATCATGTAACTCGCCTTGATCGTTGGGAA
CCGGAGCTGAATGAAGCCATACCAAACGACGAGCGTGACACCACGATGCCTGCAGCAATGGCAACAACGT
TGCGCAAACTATTAACTGGCGAACTACTTACTCTAGCTTCCCGGCAACAATTAATAGACTGGATGGAGGC
GGATAAAGTTGCAGGACCACTTCTGCGCTCGGCCCTTCCGGCTGGCTGGTTTATTGCTGATAAATCTGGA
GCCGGTGAGCGTGGGTCTCGCGGTATCATTGCAGCACTGGGGCCAGATGGTAAGCCCTCCCGTATCGTAG
TTATCTACACGACGGGGAGTCAGGCAACTATGGATGAACGAAATAGACAGATCGCTGAGATAGGTGCCTC
ACTGATTAAGCATTGGTAACTGTCAGACCAAGTTTACTCATATATACTTTAGATTGATTTAAAACTTCAT
TTTTAATTTAAAAGGATCTAGGTGAAGATCCTTTTTGATAATCTCATGACCAAAATCCCTTAACGTGAGT
TTTCGTTCCACTGAGCGTCAGACCCCGTAGAAAAGATCAAAGGATCTTCTTGAGATCCTTTTTTTCTGCG
CGTAATCTGCTGCTTGCAAACAAAAAAACCACCGCTACCAGCGGTGGTTTGTTTGCCGGATCAAGAGCTA
CCAACTCTTTTTCCGAAGGTAACTGGCTTCAGCAGAGCGCAGATACCAAATACTGTCCTTCTAGTGTAGC
CGTAGTTAGGCCACCACTTCAAGAACTCTGTAGCACCGCCTACATACCTCGCTCTGCTAATCCTGTTACC
AGTGGCTGCTGCCAGTGGCGATAAGTCGTGTCTTACCGGGTTGGACTCAAGACGATAGTTACCGGATAAG
GCGCAGCGGTCGGGCTGAACGGGGGGTTCGTGCACACAGCCCAGCTTGGAGCGAACGACCTACACCGAAC
TGAGATACCTACAGCGTGAGCTATGAGAAAGCGCCACGCTTCCCGAAGGGAGAAAGGCGGACAGGTATCC
GGTAAGCGGCAGGGTCGGAACAGGAGAGCGCACGAGGGAGCTTCCAGGGGGAAACGCCTGGTATCTTTAT
AGTCCTGTCGGGTTTCGCCACCTCTGACTTGAGCGTCGATTTTTGTGATGCTCGTCAGGGGGGCGGAGCC
TATGGAAAAACGCCAGCAACGCGGCCTTTTTACGGTTCCTGGCCTTTTGCTGGCCTTTTGCTCACATGTT
CTTTCCTGCGTTATCCCCTGATTCTGTGGATAACCGTATTACCGCCTTTGAGTGAGCTGATACCGCTCGC
CGCAGCCGAACGACCGAGCGCAGCGAGTCAGTGAGCGAGGAAGCGGAAGAGCGCCTGATGCGGTATTTTC
TCCTTACGCATCTGTGCGGTATTTCACACCGCATATATGGTGCACTCTCAGTACAATCTGCTCTGATGCC
GCATAGTTAAGCCAGTATACACTCCGCTATCGCTACGTGACTGGGTCATGGCTGCGCCCCGACACCCGCC
AACACCCGCTGACGCGCCCTGACGGGCTTGTCTGCTCCCGGCATCCGCTTACAGACAAGCTGTGACCGTC
TCCGGGAGCTGCATGTGTCAGAGGTTTTCACCGTCATCACCGAAACGCGCGAGGCAGCTGCGGTAAAGCT
CATCAGCGTGGTCGTGAAGCGATTCACAGATGTCTGCCTGTTCATCCGCGTCCAGCTCGTTGAGTTTCTC
CAGAAGCGTTAATGTCTGGCTTCTGATAAAGCGGGCCATGTTAAGGGCGGTTTTTTCCTGTTTGGTCACT
GATGCCTCCGTGTAAGGGGGATTTCTGTTCATGGGGGTAATGATACCGATGAAACGAGAGAGGATGCTCA
CGATACGGGTTACTGATGATGAACATGCCCGGTTACTGGAACGTTGTGAGGGTAAACAACTGGCGGTATG
GATGCGGCGGGACCAGAGAAAAATCACTCAGGGTCAATGCCAGCGCTTCGTTAATACAGATGTAGGTGTT
CCACAGGGTAGCCAGCAGCATCCTGCGATGCAGATCCGGAACATAATGGTGCAGGGCGCTGACTTCCGCG
TTTCCAGACTTTACGAAACACGGAAACCGAAGACCATTCATGTTGTTGCTCAGGTCGCAGACGTTTTGCA
GCAGCAGTCGCTTCACGTTCGCTCGCGTATCGGTGATTCATTCTGCTAACCAGTAAGGCAACCCCGCCAG
CCTAGCCGGGTCCTCAACGACAGGAGCACGATCATGCGCACCCGTGGCCAGGACCCAACGCTGCCCGAGA
TGCGCCGCGTGCGGCTGCTGGAGATGGCGGACGCGATGGATATGTTCTGCCAAGGGTTGGTTTGCGCATT
CACAGTTCTCCGCAAGAATTGATTGGCTCCAATTCTTGGAGTGGTGAATCCGTTAGCGAGGTGCCGCCGG
CTTCCATTCAGGTCGAGGTGGCCCGGCTCCATGCACCGCGACGCAACGCGGGGAGGCAGACAAGGTATAG
GGCGGCGCCTACAATCCATGCCAACCCGTTCCATGTGCTCGCCGAGGCGGCATAAATCGCCGTGACGATC
AGCGGTCCAGTGATCGAAGTTAGGCTGGTAAGAGCCGCGAGCGATCCTTGAAGCTGTCCCTGATGGTCGT
CATCTACCTGCCTGGACAGCATGGCCTGCAACGCGGGCATCCCGATGCCGCCGGAAGCGAGAAGAATCAT
AATGGGGAAGGCCATCCAGCCTCGCGTCGCGAACGCCAGCAAGACGTAGCCCAGCGCGTCGGCCGCCATG
CCGGCGATAATGGCCTGCTTCTCGCCGAAACGTTTGGTGGCGGGACCAGTGACGAAGGCTTGAGCGAGGG
CGTGCAAGATTCCGAATACCGCAAGCGACAGGCCGATCATCGTCGCGCTCCAGCGAAAGCGGTCCTCGCC
GAAAATGACCCAGAGCGCTGCCGGCACCTGTCCTACGAGTTGCATGATAAAGAAGACAGTCATAAGTGCG
GCGACGATAGTCATGCCCCGCGCCCACCGGAAGGAGCTGACTGGGTTGAAGGCTCTCAAGGGCATCGGTC
GAGATCCCGGTGCCTAATGAGTGAGCTAACTTACATTAATTGCGTTGCGCTCACTGCCCGCTTTCCAGTC
GGGAAACCTGTCGTGCCAGCTGCATTAATGAATCGGCCAACGCGCGGGGAGAGGCGGTTTGCGTATTGGG
CGCCAGGGTGGTTTTTCTTTTCACCAGTGAGACGGGCAACAGCTGATTGCCCTTCACCGCCTGGCCCTGA
GAGAGTTGCAGCAAGCGGTCCACGCTGGTTTGCCCCAGCAGGCGAAAATCCTGTTTGATGGTGGTTAACG
GCGGGATATAACATGAGCTGTCTTCGGTATCGTCGTATCCCACTACCGAGATATCCGCACCAACGCGCAG
CCCGGACTCGGTAATGGCGCGCATTGCGCCCAGCGCCATCTGATCGTTGGCAACCAGCATCGCAGTGGGA
ACGATGCCCTCATTCAGCATTTGCATGGTTTGTTGAAAACCGGACATGGCACTCCAGTCGCCTTCCCGTT
CCGCTATCGGCTGAATTTGATTGCGAGTGAGATATTTATGCCAGCCAGCCAGACGCAGACGCGCCGAGAC
AGAACTTAATGGGCCCGCTAACAGCGCGATTTGCTGGTGACCCAATGCGACCAGATGCTCCACGCCCAGT
CGCGTACCGTCTTCATGGGAGAAAATAATACTGTTGATGGGTGTCTGGTCAGAGACATCAAGAAATAACG
CCGGAACATTAGTGCAGGCAGCTTCCACAGCAATGGCATCCTGGTCATCCAGCGGATAGTTAATGATCAG
CCCACTGACGCGTTGCGCGAGAAGATTGTGCACCGCCGCTTTACAGGCTTCGACGCCGCTTCGTTCTACC
ATCGACACCACCACGCTGGCACCCAGTTGATCGGCGCGAGATTTAATCGCCGCGACAATTTGCGACGGCG
CGTGCAGGGCCAGACTGGAGGTGGCAACGCCAATCAGCAACGACTGTTTGCCCGCCAGTTGTTGTGCCAC
GCGGTTGGGAATGTAATTCAGCTCCGCCATCGCCGCTTCCACTTTTTCCCGCGTTTTCGCAGAAACGTGG
CTGGCCTGGTTCACCACGCGGGAAACGGTCTGATAAGAGACACCGGCATACTCTGCGACATCGTATAACG
TTACTGGTTTCACATTCACCACCCTGAATTGACTCTCTTCCGGGCGCTATCATGCCATACCGCGAAAGGT
TTTGCGCCATTCGATGGTGTCCGGGATCTCGACGCTCTCCCTTATGCGACTCCTGCATTAGGAAGCAGCC
CAGTAGTAGGTTGAGGCCGTTGAGCACCGCCGCCGCAAGGAATGGTGCATGCAAGGAGATGGCGCCCAAC
AGTCCCCCGGCCACGGGGCCTGCCACCATACCCACGCCGAAACAAGCGCTCATGAGCCCGAAGTGGCGAG
CCCGATCTTCCCCATCGGTGATGTCGGCGATATAGGCGCCAGCAACCGCACCTGTGGCGCCGGTGATGCC
GGCCACGATGCGTCCGGCGTAGAGGATCGAGATCTCGATCCCGCGAAATTAATACGACTCACTATAGGGG
AATTGTGAGCGGATAACAATTCCCCACTAGTAATAATTTTGTTTAACTTTAAGAAGGAGATATACCATGG
GCAGCAGCTGGAGCCACCCGCAGTTCGAAAAAAGCAGCGGTACCGGCAGCGGCCTGGAAGTTCTGTTCCA
GGGGCCCCATATGCTCGAGCTTAAGCAATTGGGATCCTAATAGTCTAGAGCTAGCCCTAGGAGATCCGGC
TGCTAACAAAGCCCGAAAGGAAGCTGAGTTGGCTGCTGCCACCGCTGAGCAATAACTAGCATAACCCCTT
GGGGCCTCTAAACGGGTCTTGAGGGGTTTTTTGCTGAAAGGAGGAACTATATCCGGATATCCCGCAAGAG
GCCCGGCAGTACCGGCATAACCAAGCCTATGCCTACAGCATCCAGGGTGACGGTGCCGAGGATGACGATG
AGCGCATTGTTAGATTTCATACACGGTGCCTGACTGCGTTAGCAATTTAACTGTGATAAACTACCGCATT
AAAGCTTATCGATGATAAGCTGTCAAACATGAGAA
